>Addgene plasmid #37345 | pQC membrane mKorange IX | depositor full sequence | sequence record 46989 | pQC membrane mKorange IX sequence 7034 bps
TCCGCGTTACATAACTTACGGTAAATGGCCCGCCTGGCTGACCGCCCAACGACCCCCGCCCATTGACGTC
AATAATGACGTATGTTCCCATAGTAACGCCAATAGGGACTTTCCATTGACGTCAATGGGTGGAGTATTTA
CGGTAAACTGCCCACTTGGCAGTACATCAAGTGTATCATATGCCAAGTACGCCCCCTATTGACGTCAATG
ACGGTAAATGGCCCGCTCTGGCATTATGCCCAGTACATGACCTTATGGGACTTTCCTACTTGGCAGTACA
TCTACGTATTAGTCATCGCTATTACCATGGTGATGCGGTTTTGGCAGTACATCAATGGGCGTGGATAGCG
GTTTGACTCACGGGGATTTCCAAGTCTCCACCCCATTGACGTCAATGGGAGTTTGTTTTGGCACCAAAAT
CAACGGGACTTTCCAAAATGTCGTAACAACTCCGCCCCATTGACGCAAATGGGCGGTAGGCGTGTACGGT
GGGAGGTCTATATAAGCAGAGCTCAATAAAAGAGCCCACAACCCCTCACTCGGCGCGCCAGTCTTCCGAT
AGACTGCGTCGCCCGGGTACCCGTATTCCCAATAAAGCCTCTTGCTGTTTGCATCCGAATCGTGGTCTCG
CTGTTCCTTGGGAGGGTCTCCTCTGAGTGATTGACTACCCACGACGGGGGTCTTTCATTTGGGGGCTCGT
CCGGGATTTGGAGACCCCTGCCCAGGGACCACCGACCCACCACCGGGAGGTAAGCTGGCCAGCAACTTAT
CTGTGTCTGTCCGATTGTCTAGTGTCTATGTTTGATGTTATGCGCCTGCGTCTGTACTAGTTAGCTAACT
AGCTCTGTATCTGGCGGACCCGTGGTGGAACTGACGAGTTCTGAACACCCGGCCGCAACCCTGGGAGACG
TCCCAGGGACTTTGGGGGCCGTTTTTGTGGCCCGACCTGAGGAAGGGAGTCGATGTGGAATCCGACCCCG
TCAGGATATGTGGTTCTGGTAGGAGACGAGAACCTAAAACAGTTCCCGCCTCCGTCTGAATTTTTGCTTT
CGGTTTGGAACCGAAGCCGCGCGTCTTGTCTGCTGCAGCGCTGCAGCATCGTTCTGTGTTGTCTCTGTCT
GACTGTGTTTCTGTATTTGTCTGAAAATTAGGGCCAGACTGTTACCACTCCCTTAAGTTTGACCTTAGGT
CACTGGAAAGATGTCGAGCGGATCGCTCACAACCAGTCGGTAGATGTCAAGAAGAGACGTTGGGTTACCT
TCTGCTCTGCAGAATGGCCAACCTTTAACGTCGGATGGCCGCGAGACGGCACCTTTAACCGAGACCTCAT
CACCCAGGTTAAGATCAAGGTCTTTTCACCTGGCCCGCATGGACACCCAGACCAGGTCCCCTACATCGTG
ACCTGGGAAGCCTTGGCTTTTGACCCCCCTCCCTGGGTCAAGCCCTTTGTACACCCTAAGCCTCCGCCTC
CTCTTCCTCCATCCGCCCCGTCTCTCCCCCTTGAACCTCCTCGTTCGACCCCGCCTCGATCCTCCCTTTA
TCCAGCCCTCACTCCTTCTCTAGGCGCCGGAATTGAAGATCTGGGGGATCGATCCTCTAGAGTCCGTTAC
ATAACTTACGGTAAATGGCCCGCCTGGCTGACCGCCCAACGACCCCCGCCCATTGACGTCAATAATGACG
TATGTTCCCATAGTAACGCCAATAGGGACTTTCCATTGACGTCAATGGGTGGAGTATTTACGGTAAACTG
CCCACTTGGCAGTACATCAAGTGTATCATATGCCAAGTACGCCCCCTATTGACGTCAATGACGGTAAATG
GCCCGCCTGGCATTATGCCCAGTACATGACCTTATGGGACTTTCCTACTTGGCAGTACATCTACGTATTA
GTCATCGCTATTACCATGGTGATGCGGTTTTGGCAGTACATCAATGGGCGTGAATAGCGGTTTGACTCAC
GGGGATTTCCAAGTCTCCACCCCATTGACGTCAATGGGAGTTTGTTTTGGCACCAAAATCAACGGGACTT
TCCAAAATGTCGTAACAACTCCGCCCCATTGACGCAAATGGGCGGTAGGCGTGTACGGTGGGAGGTCTAT
ATAAGCAGAGCTCGTTTAGTGAACCGTCAGATCGCCTGGAGACGCCATCCACGCTGTTTTGACCTCCATA
GAAGACACCGGGACCGATCCAGCCTCCGCGGCCGGGAACGGTGCATTGGAACGCTGCAGGAATTGATCCG
CGGCCGCACCGGTAGGCCTCGTACGCTTAATTAACGGATCCGCCGCCATGCTGTGCTGTATGAGAAGAAC
CAAACAGGTTGAAAAGAATGATGAGGACCAAAAGATCATGGTGAGTGTGATTAAACCAGAGATGAAGATG
AAGTACTTCATGGACGGCTCCGTCAATGGGCATGAGTTCACAGTTGAAGGTGAAGGCACAGGCAAACCTT
ACGAGGGACATCAAGAGATGACACTACGCGTCACAATGGCCAAGGGCGGGCCAATGCCTTTCTCGTTTGA
CTTAGTGTCACACACGTTCTGTTACGGCCACAGACCTTTTACTAAATATCCAGAAGAGATACCAGACTAT
TTCAAACAAGCATTTCCTGAAGGCCTGTCATGGGAAAGGTCGTTGCAGTTCGAAGATGGTGGGTTCGCTG
CAGTCAGTGCGCATATAAGCCTTAGAGGAAACTGCTTCGAGCACAAATCCAAATTTGTTGGGGTTAACTT
TCCTGCCGATGGTCCTGTGATGCAAAACCAAAGTTCTGATTGGGAGCCATCAACCGAGAAAATTACTACC
TGCGACGGAGTTCTGAAGGGTGATGTTACGATGTACCTAAAACTTGCGGGAGGCGGCAATCACAAATGCC
AATTCAAGACTACTTACAAGGCGGCAAAAAAGATTCTTAAAATGCCACAAAGCCATTTCATCGGGCATCG
CCTCGTCAGGAAAACCGAAGGCAACATTACTGAGCTGGTAGAAGATGCAGTAGCTCATTGCTGAAGCGGC
CGCACTCCTCAGGTGGAATTCCGCCCCTCTCCCTCCCCCCCCCCTAACGTTACTGGCCGAAGCCGCTTGG
AATAAGGCCGGTGTGCGTTTGTCTATATGTTATTTTCCACCATATTGCCGTCTTTTGGCAATGTGAGGGC
CCGGAAACCTGGCCCTGTCTTCTTGACGAGCATTCCTAGGGGTCTTTCCCCTCTCGCCAAAGGAATGCAA
GGTCTGTTGAATGTCGTGAAGGAAGCAGTTCCTCTGGAAGCTTCTTGAAGACAAACAACGTCTGTAGCGA
CCCTTTGCAGGCAGCGGAACCCCCCACCTGGCGACAGGTGCCTCTGCGGCCAAAAGCCACGTGTATAAGA
TACACCTGCAAAGGCGGCACAACCCCAGTGCCACGTTGTGAGTTGGATAGTTGTGGAAAGAGTCAAATGG
CTCTCCTCAAGCGTATTCAACAAGGGGCTGAAGGATGCCCAGAAGGTACCCCATTGTATGGGATCTGATC
TGGGGCCTCGGTGCACATGCTTTACATGTGTTTAGTCGAGGTTAAAAAACGTCTAGGCCCCCCGAACCAC
GGGGACGTGGTTTTCCTTTGAAAAACACGATGATAAGCTTGATCACGCGTCTCGAGATATCAGTGGTCCA
GGCTCTAGTTTTGACTCAACAATATCACCAGCTGAAGCCTATAGAGTACGAGCCATAGATAAAATAAAAG
ATTTTATTTAGTCTCCAGAAAAAGGGGGGAATGAAAGACCCCACCTGTAGGTTTGGCAAGCTAGCTTAAG
TAACGCCATTTTGCAAGGCATGGAAAAATACATAACTGAGAATAGAGAAGTTCAGATCAAGGTCAGGAAC
AGATGGAACAGGGTCGACCCTAGAGAACCATCAGATGTTTCCAGGGTGCCCCAAGGACCTGAAATGACCC
TGTGCCTTATTTGAACTAACCAATCAGTTCGCTTCTCGCTTCTGTTCGCGCGCTTCTGCTCCCCGAGCTC
AATAAAAGAGCCCACAACCCCTCACTCGGGGCGCCAGTCCTCCGATTGACTGAGTCGCCCGGGTACCCGT
GTATCCAATAAACCCTCTTGCAGTTGCATCCGACTTGTGGTCTCGCTGTTCCTTGGGAGGGTCTCCTCTG
AGTGATTGACTACCCGTCAGCGGGGGTCTTTCATTTGGGGGCTCGTCCGGGATCGGGAGACCCCTGCCCA
GGGACCACCGACCCACCACCGGGAGGTAAGCTGGCTGCCTCGCGCGTTTCGGTGATGACGGTGAAAACCT
CTGACACATGCAGCTCCCGGAGACGGTCACAGCTTGTCTGTAAGCGGATGCCGGGAGCAGACAAGCCCGT
CAGGGCGCGTCAGCGGGTGTTGGCGGGTGTCGGGGCGCAGCCATGACCCAGTCACGTAGCGATAGCGGAG
TGTAGATCCGGCTGTGGAATGTGTGTCAGTTAGGGTGTGGAAAGTCCCCAGGCTCCCCAGCAGGCAGAAG
TATGCAAAGCATGCATCTCAATTAGTCAGCAACCAGGTGTGGAAAGTCCCCAGGCTCCCCAGCAGGCAGA
AGTATGCAAAGCATGCATCTCAATTAGTCAGCAACCATAGTCCCGCCCCTAACTCCGCCCATCCCGCCCC
TAACTCCGCCCAGTTCCGCCCATTCTCCGCCCCATGGCTGACTAATTTTTTTTATTTATGCAGAGGCCGA
GGCCGCCTCGGCCTCTGAGCTATTCCAGAAGTAGTGAGGAGGCTTTTTTGGAGGCCTAGGCTTTTGCAAA
AAGCTTACTGGCTTAACTATGCGGCATCAGAGCAGATTGTACTGAGAGTGCACCATATGCGGTGTGAAAT
ACCGCACAGATGCGTAAGGAGAAAATACCGCATCAGGCGCTCTTCCGCTTCCTCGCTCACTGACTCGCTG
CGCTCGGTCGTTCGGCTGCGGCGAGCGGTATCAGCTCACTCAAAGGCGGTAATACGGTTATCCACAGAAT
CAGGGGATAACGCAGGAAAGAACATGTGAGCAAAAGGCCAGCAAAAGGCCAGGAACCGTAAAAAGGCCGC
GTTGCTGGCGTTTTTCCATAGGCTCCGCCCCCCTGACGAGCATCACAAAAATCGACGCTCAAGTCAGAGG
TGGCGAAACCCGACAGGACTATAAAGATACCAGGCGTTTCCCCCTGGAAGCTCCCTCGTGCGCTCTCCTG
TTCCGACCCTGCCGCTTACCGGATACCTGTCCGCCTTTCTCCCTTCGGGAAGCGTGGCGCTTTCTCATAG
CTCACGCTGTAGGTATCTCAGTTCGGTGTAGGTCGTTCGCTCCAAGCTGGGCTGTGTGCACGAACCCCCC
GTTCAGCCCGACCGCTGCGCCTTATCCGGTAACTATCGTCTTGAGTCCAACCCGGTAAGACACGACTTAT
CGCCACTGGCAGCAGCCACTGGTAACAGGATTAGCAGAGCGAGGTATGTAGGCGGTGCTACAGAGTTCTT
GAAGTGGTGGCCTAACTACGGCTACACTAGAAGGACAGTATTTGGTATCTGCGCTCTGCTGAAGCCAGTT
ACCTTCGGAAAAAGAGTTGGTAGCTCTTGATCCGGCAAACAAACCACCGCTGGTAGCGGTGGTTTTTTTG
TTTGCAAGCAGCAGATTACGCGCAGAAAAAAAGGATCTCAAGAAGATCCTTTGATCTTTTCTACGGGGTC
TGACGCTCAGTGGAACGAAAACTCACGTTAAGGGATTTTGGTCATGAGATTATCAAAAAGGATCTTCACC
TAGATCCTTTTAAATTAAAAATGAAGTTTTAAATCAATCTAAAGTATATATGAGTAAACTTGGTCTGACA
GTTACCAATGCTTAATCAGTGAGGCACCTATCTCAGCGATCTGTCTATTTCGTTCATCCATAGTTGCCTG
ACTCCCCGTCGTGTAGATAACTACGATACGGGAGGGCTTACCATCTGGCCCCAGTGCTGCAATGATACCG
CGAGACCCACGCTCACCGGCTCCAGATTTATCAGCAATAAACCAGCCAGCCGGAAGGGCCGAGCGCAGAA
GTGGTCCTGCAACTTTATCCGCCTCCATCCAGTCTATTAATTGTTGCCGGGAAGCTAGAGTAAGTAGTTC
GCCAGTTAATAGTTTGCGCAACGTTGTTGCCATTGCTGCAGGCATCGTGGTGTCACGCTCGTCGTTTGGT
ATGGCTTCATTCAGCTCCGGTTCCCAACGATCAAGGCGAGTTACATGATCCCCCATGTTGTGCAAAAAAG
CGGTTAGCTCCTTCGGTCCTCCGATCGTTGTCAGAAGTAAGTTGGCCGCAGTGTTATCACTCATGGTTAT
GGCAGCACTGCATAATTCTCTTACTGTCATGCCATCCGTAAGATGCTTTTCTGTGACTGGTGAGTACTCA
ACCAAGTCATTCTGAGAATAGTGTATGCGGCGACCGAGTTGCTCTTGCCCGGCGTCAACACGGGATAATA
CCGCGCCACATAGCAGAACTTTAAAAGTGCTCATCATTGGAAAACGTTCTTCGGGGCGAAAACTCTCAAG
GATCTTACCGCTGTTGAGATCCAGTTCGATGTAACCCACTCGTGCACCCAACTGATCTTCAGCATCTTTT
ACTTTCACCAGCGTTTCTGGGTGAGCAAAAACAGGAAGGCAAAATGCCGCAAAAAAGGGAATAAGGGCGA
CACGGAAATGTTGAATACTCATACTCTTCCTTTTTCAATATTATTGAAGCATTTATCAGGGTTATTGTCT
CATGAGCGGATACATATTTGAATGTATTTAGAAAAATAAACAAATAGGGGTTCCGCGCACATTTCCCCGA
AAAGTGCCACCTGACGTCTAAGAAACCATTATTATCATGACATTAACCTATAAAAATAGGCGTATCACGA
GGCCCTTTCGTCTTCAAGAATTAGCTTGGCCATTGCATACGTTGTATCCATATCATAATATGTACATTTA
TATTGGCTCATGTCCAACATTACCGCCATGTTGACATTGATTATTGACTAGTTATTAATAGTAATCAATT
ACGGGGTCATTAGTTCATAGCCCATATATGGAGT
Features (pLannotate 1.2.2; 19 found; start..end, strand, type, name):
    310..513     +  promoter       CMV promoter: human cytomegalovirus (CMV) immediate early promoter
    514..689     +  LTR            5' LTR (truncated): truncated long terminal repeat from Moloney murine sarcoma virus
    811..1085    +  misc_feature   MESV Ψ (fragment): packaging signal of murine embryonic stem cell virus
   1152..1568    +  CDS            gag (truncated): truncated Moloney murine leukemia virus (MMLV) gag gene lacking the start codon
   1605..1908    +  enhancer       CMV enhancer: human cytomegalovirus immediate early enhancer
   1981..1998    -  promoter       CMV promoter (fragment): human cytomegalovirus (CMV) immediate early promoter
   2061..2112    +  promoter       CMVd2 promoter: truncated human cytomegalovirus (CMV) immediate early promoter that yields moderately reduced expression relative to the full-length promoter
   2348..3004    +  CDS            Kusabira-Orange: Kusabira-Orange fluorescent protein (Karasawa et al., 2004)
   3034..3606    +  misc_feature   IRES: internal ribosome entry site (IRES) of the encephalomyocarditis virus (EMCV)
   3626..3698    +  CDS            env (fragment): murine leukemia virus gPr80 envelope polyprotein precursor; env; proteolytically cleaved into gp70SU and p15TM subunits
   3740..4165    +  LTR            3' LTR (ΔU3): self-inactivating 3' long terminal repeat (LTR) from Moloney murine leukemia virus
   4234..4274    +  CDS            rop (fragment): Rop protein, which maintains plasmids at low copy number; rop
   4376..4414    +  misc_feature   bom (fragment): basis of mobility region from pBR322
   4431..4760    +  promoter       SV40 promoter: SV40 enhancer and early promoter
   4766..4867    +  misc_feature   bom (fragment): basis of mobility region from pBR322
   5053..5641    -  rep_origin     ori: high-copy-number ColE1/pMB1/pBR322/pUC origin of replication
   5812..6672    -  CDS            AmpR: β-lactamase; bla; confers resistance to ampicillin, carbenicillin, and related antibiotics
   6673..6777    -  promoter       AmpR promoter: bla
   6963..309     +  enhancer       CMV enhancer (across the origin): human cytomegalovirus immediate early enhancer
