[The description below was written by a language model from this plasmid's Addgene catalogue record and pLannotate feature annotations shown in this document.]
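Description:
pQC membrane mKorange IX is a self-inactivating gammaretroviral (MMLV-based) expression vector built on the Clontech pQC backbone, about 7 kb in total, carrying a synthetic insert of roughly 800 bp encoding a membrane-targeted monomeric Kusabira Orange fluorescent protein. It is propagated in E. coli as a high-copy plasmid through a ColE1/pUC-type origin and selected with ampicillin via the β-lactamase gene. An SV40 enhancer/early promoter fragment is also annotated in the plasmid backbone outside the proviral region, with no mammalian selection marker annotated downstream of it.

The viral portion begins with a hybrid 5' end in which the CMV immediate early enhancer and promoter are fused to a truncated 5' LTR, driving strong transcription of the genomic RNA in packaging cells. This is followed by the Ψ packaging signal and a truncated, start-codon-less gag segment that aids encapsidation. The 3' LTR carries a U3 deletion, so after reverse transcription and integration the LTR promoter activity is lost. Expression of the payload therefore depends on the internal CMV enhancer/promoter region located upstream of the Kusabira-Orange coding sequence. The annotated fluorescent protein CDS begins some distance downstream of the promoter, consistent with an added membrane-targeting sequence, although the table does not annotate that signal or identify its type. An EMCV IRES follows the reporter, but no second coding sequence is annotated after it beyond a short env fragment, so the IRES appears to provide an empty position for a second gene.

The associated publication concerns clonal analysis of the descendants of Cre-expressing progenitor cells using conditional TVA receptor expression. This suggests the vector is used to make retrovirus that labels infected cells and their progeny with membrane-localised orange fluorescence for lineage tracing.
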