Addgene plasmid #37345: pQC membrane mKorange IX
Depositing lab: Connie Cepko. Depositing organization: Harvard Medical School. Publication: Conditional expression of the TVA receptor allows clonal analysis of descendents from Cre-expressing progenitor cells. Beier KT, Samson ME, Matsuda T, Cepko CL. Dev Biol. 2011 May 15;353(2):309-20. Epub 2011 Mar 21. 10.1016/j.ydbio.2011.03.004 PubMed 21397594.
Backbone
  Vector backbone: pQC
  Backbone manufacturer: clontech
  Backbone size w/o insert (bp): 6000
  Total vector size (bp): 7000
Growth in bacteria
  Bacterial resistance: Ampicillin, 100 μg/mL
  Growth temperature: 37°C
  Growth strain: DH5alpha
  Copy number: High Copy
Gene/Insert
  Gene/Insert name: membrane mKusabira Orange
  Species: Synthetic
  Insert size (bp): 800
Terms and licenses: Academic/Nonprofit Terms; Industry Terms: Not Available to Industry
How to cite: pQC membrane mKorange IX was a gift from Connie Cepko (Addgene plasmid # 37345 ; http://n2t.net/addgene:37345 ; RRID:Addgene_37345)
