>Addgene plasmid #37345 | pQC membrane mKorange IX | addgene partial sequence | sequence record 50401 | pCEP-fwd 5'-AGAGCTCGTTTAGTGAACCG-3'
TGTTTTGACCTCCATAGAAGACACCGGGACCGATCCAGCCTCCGCGGCCGGGAACGGTGCATTGGAACGG
ACCTGCAGGAATTGATCCGCGGCCGCACCGGTAGGCCTCGTACGCTTAATTAACGGATCCGCCGCCATGC
TGTGCTGTATGAGAAGAACCAAACAGGTTGAAAAGAATGATGAGGACCAAAAGATCATGGTGAGTGTGAT
TAAACCAGAGATGAAGATGAAGTACTTCATGGACGGCTCCGTCAATGGGCATGAGTTCACAGTTGAAGGT
GAAGGCACAGGCAAACCTTACGAGGGACATCAAGAGATGACACTACGCGTCACAATGGCCAAGGGCGGGC
CAATGCCTTTCTCGTTTGACTTAGTGTCACACACGTTCTGTTACGGCCACAGACCTTTTACTAAATATCC
AGAAGAGATACCAGACTATTTCAAACAAGCATTTCCTGAAGGCCTGTCATGGGAAAGGTCGTTGCAGTTC
GAAGATGGTGGGTTCGCTGCCGTCAGTGCGCATATAAGCCTTAGAGGAAACTGCTTCGAGCACAAATCCA
AATTTGTTGGGGTTAACTTTCCTGCCGATGGTCCTGTGATGCAAAACCAAAGTTCTGATTGGGAGCCATC
AACCGAGAAAATTACTACCTGCGACGGAGTTCTGAAGGGTGATGTTACGATGTACCTAAAACTTGCGGGA
GGCGGCAATCACAAATGCCAATTCAAGACTACTTACAAGGCGGCAAAAAAGATTCTTAAAATGCCACAAA
GCCATTTCATCGGGCATCGCCTCGTCAGGAAAACCGAAGGCAACATTACTGAGCTGGTAGAAGATGCAGT
AGCTCATTGCTGAAGCGGCC
